Addgene plasmid #126725: pK_-P-GAP-NpgA+AtX
Purpose: yeast plasmid overexpressing AtX and NpgA
Depositing lab: Menghao Cai. Depositing organization: East China University of Science and Technology. Publication: Engineered ethanol-driven biosynthetic system for improving production of acetyl-CoA derived drugs in Crabtree-negative yeast. Liu Y, Bai C, Liu Q, Xu Q, Qian Z, Peng Q, Yu J, Xu M, Zhou X, Zhang Y, Cai M. Metab Eng. 2019 Jul;54:275-284. doi: 10.1016/j.ymben.2019.05.001. Epub 2019 May 9. PubMed 31077813.
Backbone
  Vector backbone: pPIC3.5K
  Backbone manufacturer: Invitrogen
  Backbone size w/o insert (bp): 9004
  Vector type: Yeast Expression
  Selectable markers: HIS4
Growth in bacteria
  Bacterial resistance: Ampicillin and Kanamycin, 100 & 50 μg/mL
  Growth temperature: 37°C
  Growth strain: DH5alpha
  Copy number: Unknown
Gene/Insert
  Gene/Insert name: atX,npgA
  Species: Aspergillus terreus, Aspergillus nidulans
  Insert size (bp): 6459
  GenBank ID: D85860.2 BN001301.1
  Promoter: GAP
  Tag / fusion protein: 6xHis (C terminal on insert)
  Cloning method: Gibson Cloning
Terms and licenses: Academic/Nonprofit Terms; Industry Terms: Not Available to Industry
How to cite: pK_-P-GAP-NpgA+AtX was a gift from Menghao Cai (Addgene plasmid # 126725 ; http://n2t.net/addgene:126725 ; RRID:Addgene_126725)
