[The description below was written by a language model from this plasmid's Addgene catalogue record and pLannotate feature annotations shown in this document.]
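Description:
pK_-P-GAP-NpgA+AtX is a yeast expression plasmid built on the Invitrogen pPIC3.5K backbone, an integrative shuttle vector for the methylotrophic yeast Pichia pastoris (Komagataella phaffii). The sequenced record is about 16.8 kb. In E. coli it replicates from a ColE1/pMB1-type origin, with pBR322 remnants (bom and fragments of rop and the tetracycline resistance gene), and is selected with ampicillin (bla) and kanamycin. The Tn903-derived KanR gene can also confer G418 resistance in eukaryotic cells. The Pichia HIS4 gene serves as the auxotrophic marker in yeast. No yeast replication origin is annotated. The AOX1 promoter region and the AOX1 3' fragment are retained from the backbone, and these, like HIS4, are the kind of homology regions normally used for chromosomal integration.

The payload consists of two tandem, same-orientation expression cassettes assembled by Gibson cloning, each driven by its own copy of the constitutive Pichia GAP (glyceraldehyde-3-phosphate dehydrogenase) promoter and closed by an AOX1 terminator. The first, which sits directly downstream of the retained AOX1 promoter, encodes atX (also known as pksM), a large polyketide synthase gene from Aspergillus terreus. The second encodes npgA from Aspergillus nidulans, a broad-specificity 4'-phosphopantetheinyl transferase that loads the phosphopantetheine cofactor onto acyl-carrier-protein domains. Co-expressing NpgA therefore converts the heterologous synthase into its active holo form. Each coding sequence is followed by a short 6xHis segment, consistent with the recorded C-terminal tag, which allows detection or affinity purification. The plasmid is described as overexpressing AtX and NpgA in yeast, and the associated work concerns engineering a Crabtree-negative yeast for production of acetyl-CoA-derived compounds.
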