Features (pLannotate 1.2.2; 23 found; start..end, strand, type, name):
     29..52      +  promoter       tet promoter (fragment): E. coli promoter for tetracycline efflux protein gene
    119..1054    +  promoter       AOX1 promoter: Pichia pastoris AOX1; inducible promoter, regulated by methanol
   1063..1539    +  promoter       GAP promoter: promoter for Pichia pastoris glyceraldehyde-3-phosphate dehydrogenase
   1561..6966    +  CDS            atX: ATX_ASPTN - Also known as pksM From Aspergillus terreus (strain NIH 2624 / FGSC A1156).
   6988..7005    +  CDS            capTEV™ (fragment): composite tag for in vivo biotinylation, TEV protease cleavage, and 6xHis tagging
   7016..7081    +  CDS            AOX1 (fragment): ALOX1_KOMPC - Experimental evidence at protein level: Swiss-Prot protein existence level 1. Major isoform of alcohol oxidase, which catalyzes the oxidation of methanol to formaldehyde and hydrogen peroxide, the first step in the methanol utilization pathway of methylotrophic yeasts. From Komagataella phaffii (strain ATCC 76273 / CBS 7435 / CECT 11047 / NRRL Y-11430 / Wegner 21-1) (Yeast) (Pichia pastoris).
   7085..7331    +  terminator     AOX1 terminator: Pichia pastoris AOX1; transcription terminator for AOX1
   7332..7808    +  promoter       GAP promoter: promoter for Pichia pastoris glyceraldehyde-3-phosphate dehydrogenase
   7830..8861    +  CDS            npgA: PPTA_EMENI - Also known as cfwA. Experimental evidence at protein level: Swiss-Prot protein existence level 1. Transfers the 4'-phosphopantetheine moiety from coenzyme A to a Ser of an acyl-carrier-protein. The enzyme is able to transfer the cofactor to a broad range of enzymes with acyl- or peptidyl-carrier protein domains. Required for primary biological processes such as growth and asexual/sexual development, and activates target enzymes involved in the synthesis of metabolites such as fatty acids, polyketides and nonribosomal peptides, lysine, siderophore, penicillin, sterigmatocystin, sha
   8862..8879    +  CDS            capTEV™ (fragment): composite tag for in vivo biotinylation, TEV protease cleavage, and 6xHis tagging
   8907..8972    +  CDS            AOX1 (fragment): ALOX1_KOMPC - Experimental evidence at protein level: Swiss-Prot protein existence level 1. Major isoform of alcohol oxidase, which catalyzes the oxidation of methanol to formaldehyde and hydrogen peroxide, the first step in the methanol utilization pathway of methylotrophic yeasts. From Komagataella phaffii (strain ATCC 76273 / CBS 7435 / CECT 11047 / NRRL Y-11430 / Wegner 21-1) (Yeast) (Pichia pastoris).
   8976..9222    +  terminator     AOX1 terminator: Pichia pastoris AOX1; transcription terminator for AOX1
   9305..9598    +  CDS            TcR (fragment): tetracycline efflux protein; tet; confers resistance to tetracycline
   9635..12169   -  CDS            PpHIS4: multifunctional enzyme, required for histidine biosynthesis; Pichia pastoris HIS4; auxotrophic marker for Pichia pastoris
  12295..12441   -  CDS            TRA2_ECOLX (fragment): Protein predicted: Swiss-Prot protein existence level 4. Required for transposition of transposon Tn903. From Escherichia coli.
  12582..13397   -  CDS            KanR: aminoglycoside phosphotransferase; aph(3')-Ia; confers resistance to kanamycin in bacteria or G418 (Geneticin®) in eukaryotes
  13527..13779   +  CDS            TcR (fragment): tetracycline efflux protein; tet; confers resistance to tetracycline
  13776..14524   +  misc_feature   AOX1 3' fragment: region downstream of Pichia pastoris AOX1 gene
  14526..14566   +  CDS            rop (fragment): Rop protein, which maintains plasmids at low copy number; rop
  14668..14808   +  misc_feature   bom: basis of mobility region from pBR322
  14994..15582   -  rep_origin     ori: high-copy-number ColE1/pMB1/pBR322/pUC origin of replication
  15753..16613   -  CDS            AmpR: β-lactamase; bla; confers resistance to ampicillin, carbenicillin, and related antibiotics
  16614..16718   -  promoter       AmpR promoter: bla
>Addgene plasmid #126725 | pK_-P-GAP-NpgA+AtX | addgene full sequence | sequence record 246627 | Addgene NGS Result
TTTCGTCTTCAAGAATTAATTCTCATGTTTGACAGCTTATCATCGATAAGCTGACTCATGTTGGTATTGT
GAAATAGACGCAGATCGGGAACACTGAAAAATAACAGTTATTATTCGAGATCTAACATCCAAAGACGAAA
GGTTGAATGAAACCTTTTTGCCATCCGACATCCACAGGTCCATTCTCACACATAAGTGCCAAACGCAACA
GGAGGGGATACACTAGCAGCAGACCGTTGCAAACGCAGGACCTCCACTCCTCTTCTCCTCAACACCCACT
TTTGCCATCGAAAAACCAGCCCAGTTATTGGGCTTGATTGGAGCTCGCTCATTCCAATTCCTTCTATTAG
GCTACTAACACCATGACTTTATTAGCCTGTCTATCCTGGCCCCCCTGGCGAGGTTCATGTTTGTTTATTT
CCGAATGCAACAAGCTCCGCATTACACCCGAACATCACTCCAGATGAGGGCTTTCTGAGTGTGGGGTCAA
ATAGTTTCATGTTCCCCAAATGGCCCAAAACTGACAGTTTAAACGCTGTCTTGGAACCTAATATGACAAA
AGCGTGATCTCATCCAAGATGAACTAAGTTTGGTTCGTTGAAATGCTAACGGCCAGTTGGTCAAAAAGAA
ACTTCCAAAAGTCGGCATACCGTTTGTCTTGTTTGGTATTGATTGACGAATGCTCAAAAATAATCTCATT
AATGCTTAGCGCAGTCTCTCTATCGCTTCTGAACCCCGGTGCACCTGTGCCGAAACGCAAATGGGGAAAC
ACCCGCTTTTTGGATGATTATGCATTGTCTCCACATTGTATGCTTCCAAGATTCTGGTGGGAATACTGCT
GATAGCCTAACGTTCATGATCAAAATTTAACTGTTCTAACCCCTACTTGACAGCAATATATAAACAGAAG
GAAGCTGCCCTGTCTTAAACCTTTTTTTTTATCATCATTATTAGCTTACTTTCATAATTGCGACTGGTTC
CAATTGACAAGCTTTTGATTTTAACGACTTTTAACGACAACTTGAGAAGATCAAAAAACAACTAATTATT
CGAAGACTAGTCTTTTTGTAGAAATGTCTTGGTGTCCTCGTCCAATCAGGTAGCCATCTCTGAAATATCT
GGCTCCGTTGCAACTCCGAACGACCTGCTGGCAACGTAAAATTCTCCGGGGTAAAACTTAAATGTGGAGT
AATGGAACCAGAAACGTCTCTTCCCTTCTCTCTCCTTCCACCGCCCGTTACCGTCCCTAGGAAATTTTAC
TCTGCTGGAGAGCTTCTTCTACGGCCCCCTTGCAGCAATGCTCTTCCCAGCATTACGTTGCGGGTAAAAC
GGAGGTCGTGTACCCGACCTAGCAGCCCAGGGATGGAAAAGTCCCGGCCGTCGCTGGCAATAATAGCGGG
CGGACGCATGTCATGAGATTATTGGAAACCACCAGAATCGAATATAAAAGGCGAACACCTTTCCCAATTT
TGGTTTCTCCTGACCCAAAGACTTTAAATTTAATTTATTTGTCCCTATTTCAATCAATTGAACAACTATT
TCGAAACGAGGACCATGGGTATGGAGGTACATGGAGATGAAGTGTTGTCAGTCGACTCTGGCATCTCAAC
TCCGCCCTCGACAGGAGGTGGATTTCGGAGGCCACTAGAGACTCCCGGAACAGAAATCGGGAATCTCAAT
CTTAACCCTCAGAATGAGGTTGCCGTTGTTGGAATGGCCTGCCGGCTTGCCGGGGGCAATCATTCTCCAG
AAGAACTGTGGCAGTCCATTCTAAACAGGAAGGATGCCTCTGGCGAGATCCCAAGCATGCGCTGGGAGCC
GTACTACCGTCGGGACATTCGCAACCCCAAGATCCTAGATCAAACGACAAAGCGCGGCTACTTCTTGGAC
CACATCGAGAATTTTGATGCCGCGTTCTTTGGCGTTTCCCCCAAAGAGGCCGAGCAGATGGACCCCCAGC
AGCGGTTGTCACTCGAGGTGACTTGGGAGGCCCTGGAAGACGCAGGAATCCCACCGCAGAGTTTGTCCGG
CTCAGAAACAGCCGTGTTTATGGGGGTCAATTCGGATGATTATTCCAAGCTCTTACTGGAAGATATTCCG
AACGTGGAGGCCTGGATGGGCATCGGCACTGCGTACTGCGGAGTCCCGAACCGCATCTCCTACCACCTGA
ACCTCATGGGGCCCAGCACTGCCGTTGATGCCGCCTGTGCCTCCTCTCTCGTTGCCATCCATCACGGACG
ACAGGCCATCCTACAAGGCGAGAGCGAAGTCGCTATTGTCGGAGGAGTCAACGCTCTCTGCGGGCCAGGA
CTGACTCGCGTACTCGATAAGGCAGGAGCGACCTCCACGGAAGGTCGCTGTCTCTCTTTCGACGAAGATG
CGAAGGGCTACGGCCGTGGTGAAGGAGCTGCGGTGGTGATCTTGAAACGGCTGTCCACCGCCATCCGGGA
CGGAGACCACATTCGCGCCATCATCAAGGGTAGTGCCGTAGCACAGGATGGCAAAACCAACGGCATCATG
GCTCCCAACGCCAAGGCACAAGAGCTTGTGGCATGGAATGCTCTTCGGACAGCCGGAGTCGACCCTCTGA
CGGTTGGGTATGTGGAAGCTCACGCAACGTCAACCCCTCTTGGCGATCCTACCGAGGTCAGCGCCGTCTC
AGCAGTCTACGGCAAAGGCAGACCGGAAGGGAATCCTTGCTTCATTGGCTCTGTCAAACCCAACGTGGGC
CATTTGGAAGCGGGCGCTGGCGCCGTCGGTTTCATCAAAGCAGTCATGGCAGTTGAAAAGGCCACTTTCC
CCCCACAAACCAACCTGAAGAGACTCAATTCTCGCATTGACTGGGACCAAGCCGGAGTGAAGGTCGTCCA
GGAGACACTGGAATGGCCTGGCAATGAGGATGACGTCCGCCGAGCCGGTGTTTGCTCTTACGGATATGGC
GGTACGGTCTCCCATGCAATCATCGAGGAGTTTGCGCAACAGCTCCAACGGCCGACTACCAACACAACCG
ATGAAGAGCCTCTGCCTCGGATTCTTCTGCTGTCGGCACCTCAAGAGAGACGCCTTGCTTTGCAGGCACG
GACACAGGCCTCCTGGATTGCCGCGGAGGGCAGAAATAGAACCCTGGAGTCGATCGCAACCACCTTGAGC
ACTCGTCGTGGGCACCATGACTACCGGGCTGCCATCATCGCAGAGAACCATGATGACGCTGTGCAGAAAC
TGTCTGACATTGTCAATGGTAAAGCAGCCGAATGGACGACGTCGAGTCGTGTTCTCGATGCCAGTTGCTC
CAAGGACGTGGTGTGGGTTTTCTCCGGTCATGGCGCACAATGGACTGCAATGGCTACGGATCTCCTCAAA
GACATTGTGTTCTATCAAACAATCAGCCGTCTGGACCCGATTGTGGAGCGCGAAATGGGCTTCTCGGCAT
TGCATTCCCTTGCAAGTGGCGATTTCGAATCGTCCATCAAGGTGCAAGTGCTCACCTATCTCGTACAGGT
GGGACTGGCTGCCATCTTGCGCTCGAAGGGACTGGAGCCCCAGGCTGTCATCGGTCATTCAGTTGGCGAA
ATTGCCGCCTCAGTCGCGGCCGGCTGTCTGACTGCAGAAGAAGGCGCCCTGATTGTCACCCGCAGAGCAA
ACCTCTATCGGCGTGTGATGGGCGCGGGCGCAATGGTTCTCGTCAACATTCCATTCGCCGACATGGAGAA
AGAGCTTCAAGGCCGGACGGACCTGGTGGCCGCCATTGACTCCTCGCCGTCTTCATGTGTTGTTTCCGGT
GCCACTGAAGCTGTCCTGGCGCTCGTGGAAGACCTCAAGTCTCGTGGTGTCAACGCTTTCCGGGTCAAGA
CGGATATTCCCTTCCACCACCCGATGCTGGATCAGCTGTCCGAGCCATTGCGAGAGGCCATGGAAGGGTC
CCTGTCGCCACGCAAGCCCAGAGTCCGTCTTTACTCGACGTCGGCAGAAGACCCACGCAGTATGGTTGCT
CGGGATATCCATTACTGGACCAGCAACATGGTCAACCCGGTCCGGTTGACGGCCGCAGTGCAGGCAGCAG
TGGACGATGGCCTGCGACTGTTCCTTGAAGTCTCTTCTCATCCCATTGTGTCTCACTCCGTCCGAGAGAC
CATGTTGGACCTGGGTGTGGAGGACTTCACCGTGACCAACACCATGGCTCGCAATAAGCCTGCCGACAAG
ACTATTCTGTCCAGCATTGCCCAGCTTCACTGTCGGGGCGCCGTCGTCAATTGGAAGAAGCAGCTGCCGG
GCCCTTGGGCGCTGGATGTGCCCTTGACGACGTGGGACCACAAGCCCTTCTGGCGGCATATTCACACTGG
CCCTATCAGTGCCTCGACTTTGCATGATGTGGACAAACACACGCTGTTGGGTCAGCGCGTTCCCGTTGCG
GGAGAAACGACTATGGTGTTCACCACCCAAATGGATGACCAGACCAAGCCTTTCCCAGGAAGCCATCCAC
TGCACGGCTCTGAGATTGTTCCGGCTGCTGCCCTTGTCAACACTTTCTTGCATGCCACCAGGGCTACCAC
CCTTTCCAACATTACTCTTCGCGTCCCAGTGGCCATCAGCCAGCCGCGCGACATCCAGGTGGTGGTGTCA
CAGAATCAAATCAAGATCTGCTCCCGTCTCACTCAGAAGGCGGATTCTGGGGCAGACGAAGGTTCCTGGC
TGACACACACTACGGGTCAGTGGGAAGCTGGTGGAAGCAAGAACCCCCCGGCGCAACTCGATATTGCTGC
TATCAAGGCTCGTCTCGCTAATAACAAGTTGGCGGACAACTTCTCCATCGACTATTTGGACAAGGTTGGC
GTTTCGGCCATGGGCTTCCCTTGGGCAGTTACAGAGCACTACGGCACCCTGCAGGAGATGATCGCTCGCG
TTGATGTCGCGCCAGACGTCCCCGCGACCAGTCCACTCCCCTGGGATGCTGCCTCTTGGGCCCCGATCCT
CGATGCGGCCACCTCAGTGGGATCCACGCTCTTTTTCGATCAGCCTCGCCTGCGCATGCCGGCTCACATT
CACGGGGTTCAAGTCTACACCACGCAGCCGCCTCCCAAGGTGGGTTACCTGTACGTGGAAAAGGCTGGCG
ATCGGGATCTGGCGGTGCATGTCAGTGTCTGCGACGAGCTCGGAACCGTCTTAGCTCGATTCGAATCCAT
GCGCTTTTCCGAGATCGAAGGCACGCCGGGCAGTAACGGCAGCGAGGAGAGTCTTGTCCACCAGCTCGCA
TGGCCTCCCGCCACCTACAGCGAGAAGCCGCTGACAATCAACAATGTCGTCCTCATTTCCCGGGATAGGA
ACGTCGCAGATCTCTACTGTGGGTCTTTGAAAGATCGTGTGTCATCTATCACGGTGCTGGATGCTGCTGC
CGACCTGCTTTCCCTTTCGCAGGATCCCAGCAGTGTCTTGCAAGCAAAGGATACAGCGGTGGTGTACGTG
CCCGGTCCCCTCCACAGCGCGGATTCTATCCCGACTGCGGCCCATTCCTTCCTCATGGAATTGCTCCTCC
TGGTCAAAATCATTGTCAATGGCTCTTTGCCCACCAAGGTCTTTGTCCTTACGGACCGCGTCTGCGAGAG
TGAGTCTGCGACGGCTCTCGCTCAGTCTCCGATCCACGGTGTCTCCCGCATCATTGCTTCGGAGCACCCA
GATCAATGGGGCGGACTGATTGACGTCGAAACGCCGGGCCAGTTCCCACTCGAGACGATGAAGTATGTGC
AGGAGGCGGACAACATCCGCATCTCGGATGGCATACCCAGAATTGCTCGTCTGCGCCCGCTTCCTCGCGA
CAAGCTCCTACCGCCTAGCAAGCAGACTTCCCTGCTTCCCCGGCCCGAAGGTACCTACTTAATTACGGGT
GGACTGGGCGCTCTGGGGTTGGAGGTCGCACAGTTCCTGGTGGAAAAGGGTGCTCGTCGATTGATCCTCG
TTTCTCGGCGTGCCTTGCCTCCGCGCCGGGAGTGGGCAGACATCCTTGCTGATCCATCGTCCTCGCTGGC
GCCGGCGCTGGAGACAATCCAGGCCCTTGAGACACAGGGAGCCACTGTCCACACCCTCGCAGTGGACATT
TCCTCTCCTGACGCAGCGCCTCAACTGGCAGTCGCCATTGATGCTCTGTCGCTACCTCCAGTCCGCGGCG
TGGTCCACGCAGCAGGCGTTCTGGACAGCCAGCTGGTCCTCTCCGCCACGTCAGACTCTGTCGAGCGCGT
GCTGGCGCCCAAGATCACCGGAGCGCTGGTCCTTGGCACCGTCTTCCCCCCCAAGGCACTCGATTTCTTC
ATGCTATTCTCCTCATGCGGACAGATACTAGGCTTCCCAGGTCAAGCATCCTACGCGTCTGGAAACGCGT
TCCTTGATGCATTCGCAACATCGCGCCGACACCAAGGAGACAACGCTGTCGCCGTGCAGTGGACCAGCTG
GCGCTCCCTCGGCATGGCAGCCAGTACCGACTTCATCAACGCTGAGCTAGCCAGCAAGGGCATCACTGAC
ATCACTCGCGACGAGGGGTTCCGCGCGTGGATGCATATTTCCAAATATGATATCGACCAGGCCGCCGTCT
TGCGCAGTCTGGCCTTCGAGGCCGATGAACCCCTCCCCACCCCTATCCTTACGGATATTGCCGTCCGCAA
GGCTGGCTCCGCCTCCTCCGCTGATGCTCCCTCTGCTGCACCGAAAGAGACGAACGAAATGCCGGAATCG
ATCCCGGAGCGTCGTACCTGGTTGGATGAACGAATCCGTGATTGTGTGGCCCGCGTGCTTCAGCTGGGGA
GCAGCGATGAGGTTGATTCCAAGGCCGCTCTGAGTGATCTGGGAGTCGACAGCGTCATGACCGTTAGCTT
GAGAGGTCAGCTGCAGAAGACGTTGGGGGTCAAGGTGCCACCCACACTGACCTGGAGTTGCCCGACGGTG
TCACATCTGGTGGGATGGTTTTTGGAAAAGATGGGAAAGGCGGCCGCCAGCTTTCTACATCATCATCATC
ATCATTGAGTTTGTAGCCTTAGACATGACTGTTCCTCAGTTCAAGTTGGGCACTTACGAGAAGACCGGTC
TTGCTAGATTCTAATCAAGAGGATGTCAGAATGCCATTTGCCTGAGAGATGCAGGCTTCATTTTTGATAC
TTTTTTATTTGTAACCTATATAGTATAGGATTTTTTTTGTCATTTTGTTTCTTCTCGTACGAGCTTGCTC
CTGATCAGCCTATCTCGCAGCTGATGAATATCTTGTGGTAGGTGTTTGGGAAAATCATTCGAGTTTGATG
TTTTTCTTGGTATTTCCCACTCCTCTTCAGAGTACAGAAGATTAAGTGAGATTTTTGTAGAAATGTCTTG
GTGTCCTCGTCCAATCAGGTAGCCATCTCTGAAATATCTGGCTCCGTTGCAACTCCGAACGACCTGCTGG
CAACGTAAAATTCTCCGGGGTAAAACTTAAATGTGGAGTAATGGAACCAGAAACGTCTCTTCCCTTCTCT
CTCCTTCCACCGCCCGTTACCGTCCCTAGGAAATTTTACTCTGCTGGAGAGCTTCTTCTACGGCCCCCTT
GCAGCAATGCTCTTCCCAGCATTACGTTGCGGGTAAAACGGAGGTCGTGTACCCGACCTAGCAGCCCAGG
GATGGAAAAGTCCCGGCCGTCGCTGGCAATAATAGCGGGCGGACGCATGTCATGAGATTATTGGAAACCA
CCAGAATCGAATATAAAAGGCGAACACCTTTCCCAATTTTGGTTTCTCCTGACCCAAAGACTTTAAATTT
AATTTATTTGTCCCTATTTCAATCAATTGAACAACTATTTCGAAACGAGGACCATGGGTATGGTGCAAGA
CACATCAAGCGCAAGCACTTCGCCAATTTTAACAAGATGGTACATCGACACCCGCCCTCTAACCGCCTCA
ACAGCAGCCCTTCCTCTCCTTGAAACCCTCCAGCCCGCTGATCAAATCTCCGTCCAAAAATACTACCATC
TGAAGGATAAACACATGTCTCTCGCCTCTAATCTGCTCAAATACCTCTTCGTCCACCGAAACTGTCGCAT
CCCCTGGTCTTCAATCGTGATCTCTCGAACCCCAGATCCGCACAGACGACCATGCTATATTCCACCCTCA
GGCTCACAGGAAGACAGCTTCAAAGACGGATATACCGGCATCAACGTTGAGTTCAACGTCAGCCACCAAG
CCTCAATGGTCGCGATCGCGGGAACAGCTTTTACTCCCAATAGTGGTGGGGACAGCAAACTCAAACCCGA
AGTCGGAATTGATATTACGTGCGTAAACGAGCGGCAGGGACGGAACGGGGAAGAGCGGAGCCTGGAATCG
CTACGTCAATATATTGATATATTCTCGGAAGTGTTTTCCACTGCAGAGATGGCCAATATAAGGAGGTTAG
ATGGAGTCTCATCATCCTCACTGTCTGCTGATCGTCTTGTGGACTACGGGTACAGACTCTTCTACACTTA
CTGGGCGCTCAAAGAGGCGTATATAAAAATGACTGGGGAGGCCCTCTTAGCACCGTGGTTACGGGAACTG
GAATTCAGTAATGTCGTCGCCCCGGCCGCTGTTGCGGAGAGTGGGGATTCGGCTGGGGATTTCGGGGAGC
CGTATACGGGTGTCAGGACGACTTTATATAAAAATCTCGTTGAGGATGTGAGGATTGAAGTTGCTGCTCT
GGGCGGTGATTACCTATTTGCAACGGCTGCGAGGGGTGGTGGGATTGGAGCTAGTTCTAGACCAGGAGGT
GGTCCAGACGGAAGTGGTATCCGAAGCCAGGATCCCTGGAGGCCTTTCAAGAAGTTAGATATAGAGCGAG
ATATCCAGCCCTGTGCGACTGGGGTGTGTAATTGCCTATCCCATCATCATCATCATCATTGACCTAGGGC
GGCCGCGAATTAATTCGCCTTAGACATGACTGTTCCTCAGTTCAAGTTGGGCACTTACGAGAAGACCGGT
CTTGCTAGATTCTAATCAAGAGGATGTCAGAATGCCATTTGCCTGAGAGATGCAGGCTTCATTTTTGATA
CTTTTTTATTTGTAACCTATATAGTATAGGATTTTTTTTGTCATTTTGTTTCTTCTCGTACGAGCTTGCT
CCTGATCAGCCTATCTCGCAGCTGATGAATATCTTGTGGTAGGGGTTTGGGAAAATCATTCGAGTTTGAT
GTTTTTCTTGGTATTTCCCACTCCTCTTCAGAGTACAGAAGATTAAGTGAGACGTTCGTTTGTGCAAGCT
TATCGATAAGCTTTAATGCGGTAGTTTATCACAGTTAAATTGCTAACGCAGTCAGGCACCGTGTATGAAA
TCTAACAATGCGCTCATCGTCATCCTCGGCACCGTCACCCTGGATGCTGTAGGCATAGGCTTGGTTATGC
CGGTACTGCCGGGCCTCTTGCGGGATATCGTCCATTCCGACAGCATCGCCAGTCACTATGGCGTGCTGCT
AGCGCTATATGCGTTGATGCAATTTCTATGCGCACCCGTTCTCGGAGCACTGTCCGACCGCTTTGGCCGC
CGCCCAGTCCTGCTCGCTTCGCTACTTGGAGCCACTATCGACTACGCGATCATGGCGACCACACCCGTCC
TGTGGATCTATCGAATCTAAATGTAAGTTAAAATCTCTAAATAATTAAATAAGTCCCAGTTTCTCCATAC
GAACCTTAACAGCATTGCGGTGAGCATCTAGACCTTCAACAGCAGCCAGATCCATCACTGCTTGGCCAAT
ATGTTTCAGTCCCTCAGGAGTTACGTCTTGTGAAGTGATGAACTTCTGGAAGGTTGCAGTGTTAACTCCG
CTGTATTGACGGGCATATCCGTACGTTGGCAAAGTGTGGTTGGTACCGGAGGAGTAATCTCCACAACTCT
CTGGAGAGTAGGCACCAACAAACACAGATCCAGCGTGTTGTACTTGATCAACATAAGAAGAAGCATTCTC
GATTTGCAGGATCAAGTGTTCAGGAGCGTACTGATTGGACATTTCCAAAGCCTGCTCGTAGGTTGCAACC
GATAGGGTTGTAGAGTGTGCAATACACTTGCGTACAATTTCAACCCTTGGCAACTGCACAGCTTGGTTGT
GAACAGCATCTTCAATTCTGGCAAGCTCCTTGTCTGTCATATCGACAGCCAACAGAATCACCTGGGAATC
AATACCATGTTCAGCTTGAGACAGAAGGTCTGAGGCAACGAAATCTGGATCAGCGTATTTATCAGCAATA
ACTAGAACTTCAGAAGGCCCAGCAGGCATGTCAATACTACACAGGGCTGATGTGTCATTTTGAACCATCA
TCTTGGCAGCAGTAACGAACTGGTTTCCTGGACCAAATATTTTGTCACACTTAGGAACAGTTTCTGTTCC
GTAAGCCATAGCAGCTACTGCCTGGGCGCCTCCTGCTAGCACGATACACTTAGCACCAACCTTGTGGGCA
ACGTAGATGACTTCTGGGGTAAGGGTACCATCCTTCTTAGGTGGAGATGCAAAAACAATTTCTTTGCAAC
CAGCAACTTTGGCAGGAACACCCAGCATCAGGGAAGTGGAAGGCAGAATTGCGGTTCCACCAGGAATATA
GAGGCCAACTTTCTCAATAGGTCTTGCAAAACGAGAGCAGACTACACCAGGGCAAGTCTCAACTTGCAAC
GTCTCCGTTAGTTGAGCTTCATGGAATTTCCTGACGTTATCTATAGAGAGATCAATGGCTCTCTTAACGT
TATCTGGCAATTGCATAAGTTCCTCTGGGAAAGGAGCTTCTAACACAGGTGTCTTCAAAGCGACTCCATC
AAACTTGGCAGTTAGTTCTAAAAGGGCTTTGTCACCATTTTGACGAACATTGTCGACAATTGGTTTGACT
AATTCCATAATCTGTTCCGTTTTCTGGATAGGACGACGAAGGGCATCTTCAATTTCTTGTGAGGAGGCCT
TAGAAACGTCAATTTTGCACAATTCAATACGACCTTCAGAAGGGACTTCTTTAGGTTTGGATTCTTCTTT
AGGTTGTTCCTTGGTGTATCCTGGCTTGGCATCTCCTTTCCTTCTAGTGACCTTTAGGGACTTCATATCC
AGGTTTCTCTCCACCTCGTCCAACGTCACACCGTACTTGGCACATCTAACTAATGCAAAATAAAATAAGT
CAGCACATTCCCAGGCTATATCTTCCTTGGATTTAGCTTCTGCAAGTTCATCAGCTTCCTCCCTAATTTT
AGCGTTCAACAAAACTTCGTCGTCAAATAACCGTTTGGTATAAGAACCTTCTGGAGCATTGCTCTTACGA
TCCCACAAGGTGGCTTCCATGGCTCTAAGACCCTTTGATTGGCCAAAACAGGAAGTGCGTTCCAAGTGAC
AGAAACCAACACCTGTTTGTTCAACCACAAATTTCAAGCAGTCTCCATCACAATCCAATTCGATACCCAG
CAACTTTTGAGTTGCTCCAGATGTAGCACCTTTATACCACAAACCGTGACGACGAGATTGGTAGACTCCA
GTTTGTGTCCTTATAGCCTCCGGAATAGACTTTTTGGACGAGTACACCAGGCCCAACGAGTAATTAGAAG
AGTCAGCCACCAAAGTAGTGAATAGACCATCGTGGCGGTCAGTAGTCAAAGACGCCAACAAAATTTCACT
GACAGGGAACTTTTTGACATCTTCAGAAAGTTCGTATTCAGTAGTCAATTGCCGAGCATCAATAATGGGG
ATTATACCAGAAGCAACAGTGGAAGTCACATCTACCAACTTTGCGGTCTCAGAAAAAGCATAAACAGTTC
TACTACCGCCATTAGTGAAACTTTTCAAATCGCCCAGTGGAGAAGAAAAAGGCACAGCGATACTAGCATT
AGCGGGCAAGGATGCAACTTTATCAACCAGGGTCCTATAGATAACCCTAGCGCCTGGGATCATCCTTTGG
ACAACTCTTTCTGCCAAATCTAGGTCCAAAATCACTTCATTGATACCATTATTGTACAACTTGAGCAAGT
TGTCGATCAGCTCCTCAAATTGGTCCTCTGTAACGGATGACTCAACTTGCACATTAACTTGAAGCTCAGT
CGATTGAGTGAACTTGATCAGGTTGTGCAGCTGGTCAGCAGCATAGGGAAACACGGCTTTTCCTACCAAA
CTCAAGGAATTATCAAACTCTGCAACACTTGCGTATGCAGGTAGCAAGGGAAATGTCATACTTGAAGTCG
GACAGTGAGTGTAGTCTTGAGAAATTCTGAAGCCGTATTTTTATTATCAGTGAGTCAGTCATCAGGAGAT
CCTCTACGCCGGACGCATCGTGGCCGACCTGCAGGGGGGGGGGGGCGCTGAGGTCTGCCTCGTGAAGAAG
GTGTTGCTGACTCATACCAGGCCTGAATCGCCCCATCATCCAGCCAGAAAGTGAGGGAGCCACGGTTGAT
GAGAGCTTTGTTGTAGGTGGACCAGTTGGTGATTTTGAACTTTTGCTTTGCCACGGAACGGTCTGCGTTG
TCGGGAAGATGCGTGATCTGATCCTTCAACTCAGCAAAAGTTCGATTTATTCAACAAAGCCGCCGTCCCG
TCAAGTCAGCGTAATGCTCTGCCAGTGTTACAACCAATTAACCAATTCTGATTAGAAAAACTCATCGAGC
ATCAAATGAAACTGCAATTTATTCATATCAGGATTATCAATACCATATTTTTGAAAAAGCCGTTTCTGTA
ATGAAGGAGAAAACTCACCGAGGCAGTTCCATAGGATGGCAAGATCCTGGTATCGGTCTGCGATTCCGAC
TCGTCCAACATCAATACAACCTATTAATTTCCCCTCGTCAAAAATAAGGTTATCAAGTGAGAAATCACCA
TGAGTGACGACTGAATCCGGTGAGAATGGCAAAAGCTTATGCATTTCTTTCCAGACTTGTTCAACAGGCC
AGCCATTACGCTCGTCATCAAAATCACTCGCATCAACCAAACCGTTATTCATTCGTGATTGCGCCTGAGC
GAGACGAAATACGCGATCGCTGTTAAAAGGACAATTACAAACAGGAATCGAATGCAACCGGCGCAGGAAC
ACTGCCAGCGCATCAACAATATTTTCACCTGAATCAGGATATTCTTCTAATACCTGGAATGCTGTTTTCC
CGGGGATCGCAGTGGTGAGTAACCATGCATCATCAGGAGTACGGATAAAATGCTTGATGGTCGGAAGAGG
CATAAATTCCGTCAGCCAGTTTAGTCTGACCATCTCATCTGTAACATCATTGGCAACGCTACCTTTGCCA
TGTTTCAGAAACAACTCTGGCGCATCGGGCTTCCCATACAATCGATAGATTGTCGCACCTGATTGCCCGA
CATTATCGCGAGCCCATTTATACCCATATAAATCAGCATCCATGTTGGAATTTAATCGCGGCCTCGAGCA
AGACGTTTCCCGTTGAATATGGCTCATAACACCCCTTGTATTACTGTTTATGTAAGCAGACAGTTTTATT
GTTCATGATGATATATTTTTATCTTGTGCAATGTAACATCAGAGATTTTGAGACACAACGTGGCTTTCCC
CCCCCCCCCTGCAGGTCGGCATCACCGGCGCCACAGGTGCGGTTGCTGGCGCCTATATCGCCGACATCAC
CGATGGGGAAGATCGGGCTCGCCACTTCGGGCTCATGAGCGCTTGTTTCGGCGTGGGTATGGTGGCAGGC
CCCGTGGCCGGGGGACTGTTGGGCGCCATCTCCTTGCATGCACCATTCCTTGCGGCGGCGGTGCTCAACG
GCCTCAACCTACTACTGGGCTGCTTCCTAATGCAGGAGTCGCATAAGGGAGAGCGTCGAGTATCTATGAT
TGGAAGTATGGGAATGGTGATACCCGCATTCTTCAGTGTCTTGAGGTCTCCTATCAGATTATGCCCAACT
AAAGCAACCGGAGGAGGAGATTTCATGGTAAATTTCTCTGACTTTTGGTCATCAGTAGACTCGAACTGTG
AGACTATCTCGGTTATGACAGCAGAAATGTCCTTCTTGGAGACAGTAAATGAAGTCCCACCAATAAAGAA
ATCCTTGTTATCAGGAACAAACTTCTTGTTTCGAACTTTTTCGGTGCCTTGAACTATAAAATGTAGAGTG
GATATGTCGGGTAGGAATGGAGCGGGCAAATGCTTACCTTCTGGACCTTCAAGAGGTATGTAGGGTTTGT
AGATACTGATGCCAACTTCAGTGACAACGTTGCTATTTCGTTCAAACCATTCCGAATCCAGAGAAATCAA
AGTTGTTTGTCTACTATTGATCCAAGCCAGTGCGGTCTTGAAACTGACAATAGTGTGCTCGTGTTTTGAG
GTCATCTTTGTATGAATAAATCTAGTCTTTGATCTAAATAATCTTGACGAGCCAGACGATAATACCAATC
TAAACTCTTTAAACGTTAAAGGACAAGTATGTCTGCCTGTATTAAACCCCAAATCAGCTCGTAGTCTGAT
CCTCATCAACTTGAGGGGCACTATCTTGTTTTAGAGAAATTTGCGGAGATGCGATATCGAGAAAAAGGTA
CGCTGATTTTAAACGTGAAATTTATCTCAAGATCTGCTGCCTCGCGCGTTTCGGTGATGACGGTGAAAAC
CTCTGACACATGCAGCTCCCGGAGACGGTCACAGCTTGTCTGTAAGCGGATGCCGGGAGCAGACAAGCCC
GTCAGGGCGCGTCAGCGGGTGTTGGCGGGTGTCGGGGCGCAGCCATGACCCAGTCACGTAGCGATAGCGG
AGTGTATACTGGCTTAACTATGCGGCATCAGAGCAGATTGTACTGAGAGTGCACCATATGCGGTGTGAAA
TACCGCACAGATGCGTAAGGAGAAAATACCGCATCAGGCGCTCTTCCGCTTCCTCGCTCACTGACTCGCT
GCGCTCGGTCGTTCGGCTGCGGCGAGCGGTATCAGCTCACTCAAAGGCGGTAATACGGTTATCCACAGAA
TCAGGGGATAACGCAGGAAAGAACATGTGAGCAAAAGGCCAGCAAAAGGCCAGGAACCGTAAAAAGGCCG
CGTTGCTGGCGTTTTTCCATAGGCTCCGCCCCCCTGACGAGCATCACAAAAATCGACGCTCAAGTCAGAG
GTGGCGAAACCCGACAGGACTATAAAGATACCAGGCGTTTCCCCCTGGAAGCTCCCTCGTGCGCTCTCCT
GTTCCGACCCTGCCGCTTACCGGATACCTGTCCGCCTTTCTCCCTTCGGGAAGCGTGGCGCTTTCTCATA
GCTCACGCTGTAGGTATCTCAGTTCGGTGTAGGTCGTTCGCTCCAAGCTGGGCTGTGTGCACGAACCCCC
CGTTCAGCCCGACCGCTGCGCCTTATCCGGTAACTATCGTCTTGAGTCCAACCCGGTAAGACACGACTTA
TCGCCACTGGCAGCAGCCACTGGTAACAGGATTAGCAGAGCGAGGTATGTAGGCGGTGCTACAGAGTTCT
TGAAGTGGTGGCCTAACTACGGCTACACTAGAAGGACAGTATTTGGTATCTGCGCTCTGCTGAAGCCAGT
TACCTTCGGAAAAAGAGTTGGTAGCTCTTGATCCGGCAAACAAACCACCGCTGGTAGCGGTGGTTTTTTT
GTTTGCAAGCAGCAGATTACGCGCAGAAAAAAAGGATCTCAAGAAGATCCTTTGATCTTTTCTACGGGGT
CTGACGCTCAGTGGAACGAAAACTCACGTTAAGGGATTTTGGTCATGAGATTATCAAAAAGGATCTTCAC
CTAGATCCTTTTAAATTAAAAATGAAGTTTTAAATCAATCTAAAGTATATATGAGTAAACTTGGTCTGAC
AGTTACCAATGCTTAATCAGTGAGGCACCTATCTCAGCGATCTGTCTATTTCGTTCATCCATAGTTGCCT
GACTCCCCGTCGTGTAGATAACTACGATACGGGAGGGCTTACCATCTGGCCCCAGTGCTGCAATGATACC
GCGAGACCCACGCTCACCGGCTCCAGATTTATCAGCAATAAACCAGCCAGCCGGAAGGGCCGAGCGCAGA
AGTGGTCCTGCAACTTTATCCGCCTCCATCCAGTCTATTAATTGTTGCCGGGAAGCTAGAGTAAGTAGTT
CGCCAGTTAATAGTTTGCGCAACGTTGTTGCCATTGCTGCAGGCATCGTGGTGTCACGCTCGTCGTTTGG
TATGGCTTCATTCAGCTCCGGTTCCCAACGATCAAGGCGAGTTACATGATCCCCCATGTTGTGCAAAAAA
GCGGTTAGCTCCTTCGGTCCTCCGATCGTTGTCAGAAGTAAGTTGGCCGCAGTGTTATCACTCATGGTTA
TGGCAGCACTGCATAATTCTCTTACTGTCATGCCATCCGTAAGATGCTTTTCTGTGACTGGTGAGTACTC
AACCAAGTCATTCTGAGAATAGTGTATGCGGCGACCGAGTTGCTCTTGCCCGGCGTCAACACGGGATAAT
ACCGCGCCACATAGCAGAACTTTAAAAGTGCTCATCATTGGAAAACGTTCTTCGGGGCGAAAACTCTCAA
GGATCTTACCGCTGTTGAGATCCAGTTCGATGTAACCCACTCGTGCACCCAACTGATCTTCAGCATCTTT
TACTTTCACCAGCGTTTCTGGGTGAGCAAAAACAGGAAGGCAAAATGCCGCAAAAAAGGGAATAAGGGCG
ACACGGAAATGTTGAATACTCATACTCTTCCTTTTTCAATATTATTGAAGCATTTATCAGGGTTATTGTC
TCATGAGCGGATACATATTTGAATGTATTTAGAAAAATAAACAAATAGGGGTTCCGCGCACATTTCCCCG
AAAAGTGCCACCTGACGTCTAAGAAACCATTATTATCATGACATTAACCTATAAAAATAGGCGTATCACG
AGGCCC
